Addgene plasmid #23488: pDONR223-PIK3R4
Depositing lab: William Hahn & David Root. Depositing organization: Dana-Farber Cancer Institute. Publication: COT drives resistance to RAF inhibition through MAP kinase pathway reactivation. Johannessen CM, Boehm JS, Kim SY, Thomas SR, Wardwell L, Johnson LA, Emery CM, Stransky N, Cogdill AP, Barretina J, Caponigro G, Hieronymus H, Murray RR, Salehi-Ashtiani K, Hill DE, Vidal M, Zhao JJ, Yang X, Alkan O, Kim S, Harris JL, Wilson CJ, Myer VE, Finan PM, Root DE, Roberts TM, Golub T, Flaherty KT, Dummer R, Weber BL, Sellers WR, Schlegel R, Wargo JA, Hahn WC, Garraway LA. Nature. 2010 Dec 16;468(7326):968-72. doi: 10.1038/nature09627 PubMed 21107320.
Backbone
  Vector backbone: pDONR223
  Backbone manufacturer: Invitrogen
  Backbone size w/o insert (bp): 5005
  Vector type: Gateway Donor vector
Growth in bacteria
  Bacterial resistance: Spectinomycin, 50 μg/mL
  Growth temperature: 37°C
  Growth strain: DH5alpha
  Copy number: High Copy
Gene/Insert
  Gene/Insert name: PIK3R4 (alt name: phosphoinositide-3-kinase, regulatory subunit 4, p150)
  Species: H. sapiens (human)
  Insert size (bp): 4077
  Entrez Gene: PIK3R4 (a.k.a. VPS15, p150)
  Cloning method: Gateway Cloning
  Sequencing primers: 5′ M13pUC-fwd; 3′ M13rev
Terms and licenses: Academic/Nonprofit Terms; Industry Terms: Not Available to Industry
Depositor comments: The ORF has no Stop codon. This design enables easy recombination into a destination vector to add an epitope tag of choice and Stop codon to the ORF. Do NOT use this plasmid directly for transfections. A set of 4 custom lentiviral vectors is available ( pLX301 (http://www.addgene.org/25895/) , pLX302 (http://www.addgene.org/25896/) , pLX303 (http://www.addgene.org/25897/) , pLX304 (http://www.addgene.org/25890/) ) to be used to express these ORFs in mammalian cells. These plasmids are not included in the kit and must be ordered separately.
How to cite: pDONR223-PIK3R4 was a gift from William Hahn & David Root (Addgene plasmid # 23488 ; http://n2t.net/addgene:23488 ; RRID:Addgene_23488)
