[The description below was written by a language model from this plasmid's Addgene catalogue record and pLannotate feature annotations shown in this document.]
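Description:
pDONR223-PIK3R4 is a Gateway entry clone built on the Invitrogen pDONR223 donor backbone, carrying the human PIK3R4 open reading frame (phosphoinositide-3-kinase regulatory subunit 4, also known as VPS15 or p150). It is a bacterial cloning plasmid rather than an expression vector. It replicates in E. coli from a high-copy ColE1/pUC-type origin and is selected with spectinomycin through the aadA aminoglycoside adenylyltransferase gene (SmR). This gene sits downstream of a class 1 integron Pc promoter fragment and a remnant of a gentamicin resistance gene. The sequenced plasmid is about 6.9 kb, which is smaller than the sum of the listed backbone and insert sizes. That is expected, because the BP reaction replaces the donor vector's original cassette with the insert.

The roughly 4.1 kb PIK3R4 coding sequence is flanked by two attL recombination sites in opposite orientation. The automated annotation labels both as attL3, but this should be read simply as the attL pair that supports an LR Clonase reaction. The rrnB T1 and T2 terminators lie upstream of the cassette and insulate it from read-through transcription. A T7 promoter lies on the far side of the insert, and M13 primer sites are used for sequencing. Small lacI and lacZα fragments are backbone remnants.

The ORF has no stop codon, so transfer into a destination vector can fuse it in frame to a C-terminal epitope tag and a vector-supplied stop codon. No promoter for driving the ORF in mammalian cells is annotated, and the depositors state that the plasmid should not be transfected directly. They point instead to a set of compatible lentiviral destination vectors for mammalian expression. The clone belongs to a kit of ORF clones, and the associated publication concerns resistance to RAF inhibition.
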