Features (pLannotate 1.2.2; 12 found; start..end, strand, type, name):
    121..213     +  CDS            lacI (fragment): lac repressor; lacI; The lac repressor binds to the lac operator to inhibit transcription in E. coli. This inhibition can be relieved by adding lactose or isopropyl-β-D-thiogalactopyranoside (IPTG).
    268..295     -  terminator     rrnB T2 terminator: transcription terminator T2 from the E. coli rrnB gene
    427..470     +  terminator     rrnB T1 terminator: Escherichia coli rrnB; transcription terminator T1 from the E. coli rrnB gene
    517..553     -  CDS            lacZα (fragment): LacZα fragment of β-galactosidase; lacZ fragment
    570..665     +  protein_bind   attL3: mutant version of attL; recombination site for the Gateway® LR reaction LR Clonase™
    671..4744    +  CDS            PIK3R4: PI3R4_HUMAN - Also known as VPS15 From Homo sapiens (Human).
   4749..4844    -  protein_bind   attL3: mutant version of attL; recombination site for the Gateway® LR reaction LR Clonase™
   4863..4881    -  promoter       T7 promoter: promoter for bacteriophage T7 RNA polymerase
   5071..5094    +  promoter       Pc promoter (fragment): intI1 (promoter lies within the coding sequence); class 1 integron promoter
   5270..5326    +  CDS            GmR (fragment): gentamycin acetyltransferase; aacC1; confers resistance to gentamycin
   5333..6124    +  CDS            SmR: aminoglycoside adenylyltransferase (Murphy, 1985); aadA; confers resistance to spectinomycin and streptomycin
   6217..6805    +  rep_origin     ori: high-copy-number ColE1/pMB1/pBR322/pUC origin of replication
>Addgene plasmid #23488 | pDONR223-PIK3R4 | addgene full sequence | sequence record 443283 | Addgene NGS Result
CTTTCCTGCGTTATCCCCTGATTCTGTGGATAACCGTATTACCGCCTTTGAGTGAGCTGATACCGCTCGC
CGCAGCCGAACGACCGAGCGCAGCGAGTCAGTGAGCGAGGAAGCGGAAGAGCGCCCAATACGCAAACCGC
CTCTCCCCGCGCGTTGGCCGATTCATTAATGCAGCTGGCACGACAGGTTTCCCGACTGGAAAGCGGGCAG
TGAGCGCAACGCAATTAATACGCGTACCGCTAGCCAGGAAGAGTTTGTAGAAACGCAAAAAGGCCATCCG
TCAGGATGGCCTTCTGCTTAGTTTGATGCCTGGCAGTTTATGGCGGGCGTCCTGCCCGCCACCCTCCGGG
CCGTTGCTTCACAACGTTCAAATCCGCTCCCGGCGGATTTGTCCTACTCAGGAGAGCGTTCACCGACAAA
CAACAGATAAAACGAAAGGCCCAGTCTTCCGACTGAGCCTTTCGTTTTATTTGATGCCTGGCAGTTCCCT
ACTCTCGCGTTAACGCTAGCATGGATGTTTTCCCAGTCACGACGTTGTAAAACGACGGCCAGTCTTAAGC
TCGGGCCCCAAATAATGATTTTATTTTGACTGATAGTGACCTGTTCGTTGCAACAAATTGATGAGCAATG
CTTTTTTATAATGCCAACTTTGTACAAAAAAGTTGGCACCATGGGAAATCAGCTTGCTGGCATTGCTCCC
TCCCAGATCCTTTCTGTAGAGAGTTATTTTTCAGATATTCATGACTTTGAATATGATAAAAGCCTGGGGA
GTACTCGGTTTTTTAAAGTTGCTCGAGCCAAGCACCGAGAAGGCCTGGTCGTTGTGAAGGTTTTTGCAAT
TCAGGATCCCACATTGCCTTTAACCAGCTATAAACAAGAGCTGGAGGAACTGAAAATCAGGCTTAATTCT
GCACAGAATTGTCTACCTTTCCAGAAAGCATCAGAAAAAGCATCTGAGAAAGCAGCTATGCTCTTTAGGC
AGTATGTGCGAGACAATCTCTATGATCGCATCAGTACCCGTCCATTCTTGAATAACATTGAGAAGCGCTG
GATTGCTTTCCAGATCCTGACAGCTGTGGACCAAGCACACAAATCTGGAGTTCGTCATGGGGACATCAAG
ACTGAGAATGTGATGGTCACCAGTTGGAATTGGGTTCTTCTAACTGATTTTGCCAGTTTTAAGCCCACTT
ATCTTCCAGAAGACAACCCGGCAGATTTCAATTATTTCTTTGACACATCACGGAGGAGAACTTGCTATAT
TGCTCCTGAACGTTTTGTTGATGGTGGGATGTTTGCCACTGAGTTAGAATATATGAGAGATCCTTCAACT
CCGCTTGTAGACTTAAATAGCAATCAGAGAACAAGAGGAGAGTTGAAGAGAGCAATGGACATCTTTTCAG
CAGGTTGTGTGATAGCTGAGCTTTTTACAGAAGGTGTACCATTATTTGATCTCTCTCAACTTTTGGCTTA
TAGAAATGGACATTTTTTCCCTGAACAAGTGCTAAATAAAATTGAAGATCACAGTATCAGAGAATTGGTA
ACTCAGATGATTCACCGTGAGCCAGATAAACGTTTAGAGGCAGAAGATTACTTAAAACAGCAGCGTGGCA
ATGCCTTTCCTGAAATATTTTACACTTTTCTTCAGCCCTACATGGCCCAGTTTGCCAAGGAAACGTTTCT
TTCTGCAGATGAGCGTATTCTGGTTATACGGAAGGATTTGGGCAACATTATTCACAATCTCTGTGGACAT
GATCTGCCAGAAAAAGCCGAAGGAGAGCCTAAGGAAAATGGGCTGGTTATCTTGGTATCTGTTATAACAT
CCTGCCTACAGACCCTTAAATACTGTGATTCCAAACTAGCTGCTTTGGAACTGATTCTTCATTTGGCTCC
AAGATTAAGTGTTGAAATCCTTTTGGATCGTATTACTCCATATCTTTTGCATTTCAGCAATGACTCTGTT
CCTAGGGTGAGGGCTGAAGCCTTGAGGACGTTGACCAAAGTTCTTGCTCTCGTCAAAGAGGTTCCTCGTA
ATGATATCAATATTTATCCGGAATACATTCTGCCAGGCATAGCCCACTTAGCCCAAGATGATGCTACTAT
CGTTAGACTAGCCTATGCTGAAAACATAGCTCTGCTGGCAGAAACAGCTCTGAGATTCCTGGAATTAGTA
CAGTTAAAAAATCTCAATATGGAAAATGACCCCAATAATGAAGAAATAGATGAGGTTACACATCCAAATG
GAAATTATGACACAGAGCTCCAAGCCTTACATGAAATGGTCCAGCAGAAAGTTGTTACTTTGCTAAGTGA
CCCTGAAAATATTGTAAAACAAACCTTGATGGAAAATGGAATAACACGGCTGTGTGTATTCTTTGGACGT
CAGAAAGCCAACGATGTTTTGTTGTCCCACATGATTACTTTCCTAAATGATAAGAATGATTGGCATCTAC
GTGGAGCATTTTTTGATAGTATAGTTGGTGTTGCTGCCTATGTTGGCTGGCAAAGCTCCTCAATTCTCAA
GCCTCTGCTGCAACAAGGTCTTAGTGATGCTGAGGAATTTGTCATTGTGAAAGCTCTTTATGCCCTTACT
TGTATGTGCCAGTTAGGACTGCTACAAAAACCCCATGTTTACGAATTTGCCAGTGATATTGCCCCCTTCC
TGTGTCATCCCAATTTATGGATACGTTATGGTGCCGTGGGATTTATCACAGTGGTAGCTCGTCAAATAAG
TACAGCTGATGTCTACTGTAAACTGATGCCTTATCTTGACCCATATATTACCCAACCAATAATACAGATT
GAAAGAAAACTTGTTCTGCTCAGTGTTTTAAAGGAACCAGTAAGTCGTTCTATATTTGATTATGCTTTGA
GGTCTAAAGATATTACTAGCTTGTTCAGACATCTTCACATGCGTCAGAAGAAACGAAATGGTTCTCTTCC
CGACTGCCCTCCGCCAGAGGATCCTGCCATAGCACAGCTTCTGAAGAAGTTGCTCTCACAGGGAATGACA
GAGGAAGAGGAAGACAAACTTCTGGCACTGAAAGACTTCATGATGAAATCTAATAAAGCAAAGGCCAATA
TAGTGGACCAGAGCCATCTTCATGATAGTAGTCAGAAAGGTGTAATTGACTTGGCAGCTTTAGGCATAAC
TGGGAGACAAGTTGATCTTGTTAAAACCAAACAAGAACCAGATGACAAACGGGCCAGAAAACATGTAAAA
CAAGACTCAAATGTAAATGAAGAATGGAAAAGCATGTTTGGGTCACTGGACCCACCAAACATGCCACAGG
CCCTACCTAAAGGGAGTGATCAGGAGGTGATTCAGACTGGGAAACCTCCTCGTTCCGAGTCCTCTGCTGG
CATTTGTGTCCCTTTGTCAACTTCTTCACAGGTTCCAGAAGTGACAACTGTCCAAAATAAAAAACCAGTA
ATACCGGTTTTAAGTAGTACAATCTTACCATCCACCTATCAGATTCGAATTACAACTTGTAAAACTGAAC
TTCAGCAACTCATCCAGCAAAAGCGGGAGCAGTGCAATGCTGAGAGAATAGCTAAGCAGATGATGGAAAA
TGCTGAATGGGAGAGTAAACCACCACCACCTGGATGGCGTCCTAAAGGGCTGTTAGTTGCCCATCTTCAT
GAGCATAAATCTGCTGTGAATCGAATTAGAGTCTCTGATGAACACTCACTTTTTGCAACATGTTCAAATG
ATGGCACAGTGAAAATCTGGAACAGTCAAAAGATGGAGGGGAAGACCACCACTACCAGATCTATTCTTAC
ATACAGCCGAATTGGAGGACGAGTCAAGACGCTCACATTCTGCCAAGGCTCCCACTATTTAGCCATAGCA
TCTGATAATGGTGCTGTCCAGCTTCTTGGAATTGAGGCTTCTAAGCTGCCCAAGTCTCCTAAAATCCATC
CTCTACAAAGCAGAATTCTAGATCAGAAGGAGGACGGTTGTGTTGTGGATATGCATCACTTCAACTCTGG
AGCACAGTCTGTTCTTGCCTATGCCACTGTGAATGGCTCTCTGGTTGGCTGGGACCTTAGGTCTTCAAGC
AATGCGTGGACTTTAAAGCATGATTTAAAGTCGGGCCTCATCACTTCCTTTGCTGTGGACATCCACCAAT
GCTGGCTCTGCATTGGTACAAGCAGTGGTACCATGGCTTGTTGGGACATGAGGTTCCAGTTGCCAATTTC
AAGTCACTGTCATCCTTCCAGGGCTCGAATCAGACGCCTCTCAATGCACCCTCTGTATCAGTCCTGGGTG
ATTGCAGCTGTTCAGGGCAACAACGAAGTGTCCATGTGGGACATGGAGACTGGTGACAGAAGATTTACTC
TCTGGGCCAGCAGTGCACCACCACTTTCTGAATTACAGCCTTCTCCTCATAGCGTCCATGGTATCTACTG
TAGTCCTGCAGATGGAAATCCTATCCTACTAACAGCTGGCTCAGATATGAAAATAAGGTTTTGGGACTTG
GCTTACCCAGAAAGGTCCTATGTTGTTGCAGGAAGTACTAGTTCCCCATCTGTGTCCTACTACAGGAAAA
TAATTGAAGGCACTGAAGTTGTCCAGGAAATTCAGAATAAGCAGAAAGTAGGACCAAGTGATGACACCCC
TCGAAGGGGCCCAGAGTCCCTGCCCGTGGGACATCATGACATCATCACTGATGTCGCCACATTCCAGACC
ACACAGGGCTTCATCGTAACTGCTTCTAGAGATGGGATTGTGAAGGTGTGGAAATTGCCAACTTTCTTGT
ACAAAGTTGGCATTATAAGAAAGCATTGCTTATCAATTTGTTGCAACGAACAGGTCACTATCAGTCAAAA
TAAAATCATTATTTGCCATCCAGCTGATATCCCCTATAGTGAGTCGTATTACATGGTCATAGCTGTTTCC
TGGCAGCTCTGGCCCGTGTCTCAAAATCTCTGATGTTACATTGCACAAGATAAAAATATATCATCATGCC
TCCTCTAGACCAGCCAGGACAGAAATGCCTCGACTTCGCTGCTACCCAAGGTTGCCGGGTGACGCACACC
GTGGAAACGGATGAAGGCACGAACCCAGTGGACATAAGCCTGTTCGGTTCGTAAGCTGTAATGCAAGTAG
CGTATGCGCTCACGCAACTGGTCCAGAACCTTGACCGAACGCAGCGGTGGTAACGGCGCAGTGGCGGTTT
TCATGGCTTGTTATGACTGTTTTTTTGGGGTACAGTCTATGCCTCGGGCATCCAAGCAGCAAGCGCGTTA
CGCCGTGGGTCGATGTTTGATGTTATGGAGCAGCAACGATGTTACGCAGCAGGGCAGTCGCCCTAAAACA
AAGTTAAACATTATGAGGGAAGCGGTGATCGCCGAAGTATCGACTCAACTATCAGAGGTAGTTGGCGTCA
TCGAGCGCCATCTCGAACCGACGTTGCTGGCCGTACATTTGTACGGCTCCGCAGTGGATGGCGGCCTGAA
GCCACACAGTGATATTGATTTGCTGGTTACGGTGACCGTAAGGCTTGATGAAACAACGCGGCGAGCTTTG
ATCAACGACCTTTTGGAAACTTCGGCTTCCCCTGGAGAGAGCGAGATTCTCCGCGCTGTAGAAGTCACCA
TTGTTGTGCACGACGACATCATTCCGTGGCGTTATCCAGCTAAGCGCGAACTGCAATTTGGAGAATGGCA
GCGCAATGACATTCTTGCAGGTATCTTCGAGCCAGCCACGATCGACATTGATCTGGCTATCTTGCTGACA
AAAGCAAGAGAACATAGCGTTGCCTTGGTAGGTCCAGCGGCGGAGGAACTCTTTGATCCGGTTCCTGAAC
AGGATCTATTTGAGGCGCTAAATGAAACCTTAACGCTATGGAACTCGCCGCCCGACTGGGCTGGCGATGA
GCGAAATGTAGTGCTTACGTTGTCCCGCATTTGGTACAGCGCAGTAACCGGCAAAATCGCGCCGAAGGAT
GTCGCTGCCGACTGGGCAATGGAGCGCCTGCCGGCCCAGTATCAGCCCGTCATACTTGAAGCTAGACAGG
CTTATCTTGGACAAGAAGAAGATCGCTTGGCCTCGCGCGCAGATCAGTTGGAAGAATTTGTCCACTACGT
GAAAGGCGAGATCACCAAGGTAGTCGGCAAATAACCCTCGAGCCACCCATGACCAAAATCCCTTAACGTG
AGTTACGCGTCGTTCCACTGAGCGTCAGACCCCGTAGAAAAGATCAAAGGATCTTCTTGAGATCCTTTTT
TTCTGCGCGTAATCTGCTGCTTGCAAACAAAAAAACCACCGCTACCAGCGGTGGTTTGTTTGCCGGATCA
AGAGCTACCAACTCTTTTTCCGAAGGTAACTGGCTTCAGCAGAGCGCAGATACCAAATACTGTTCTTCTA
GTGTAGCCGTAGTTAGGCCACCACTTCAAGAACTCTGTAGCACCGCCTACATACCTCGCTCTGCTAATCC
TGTTACCAGTGGCTGCTGCCAGTGGCGATAAGTCGTGTCTTACCGGGTTGGACTCAAGACGATAGTTACC
GGATAAGGCGCAGCGGTCGGGCTGAACGGGGGGTTCGTGCACACAGCCCAGCTTGGAGCGAACGACCTAC
ACCGAACTGAGATACCTACAGCGTGAGCTATGAGAAAGCGCCACGCTTCCCGAAGGGAGAAAGGCGGACA
GGTATCCGGTAAGCGGCAGGGTCGGAACAGGAGAGCGCACGAGGGAGCTTCCAGGGGGAAACGCCTGGTA
TCTTTATAGTCCTGTCGGGTTTCGCCACCTCTGACTTGAGCGTCGATTTTTGTGATGCTCGTCAGGGGGG
CGGAGCCTATGGAAAAACGCCAGCAACGCGGCCTTTTTACGGTTCCTGGCCTTTTGCTGGCCTTTTGCTC
ACATGTT
