>Addgene plasmid #23488 | pDONR223-PIK3R4 | analyzer sequence | sequence record 10838
CCGCTTTTTTTTGACTGATAGTGACCTGTTCGTTGCAACAAATTGATGAGCAATGCTTTTTTATAATGCC
AACTTTGTACAAAAAAGTTGGCACCATGGGAAATCAGCTTGCTGGCATTGCTCCCTCCCAGATCCTTTCT
GTAGAGAGTTATTTTTCAGATATTCATGACTTTGAATATGATAAAAGCCTGGGGAGTACTCGGTTTTTTA
AAGTTGCTCGAGCCAAGCACCGAGAAGGCCTGGTCGTTGTGAAGGTTTTTGCAATTCAGGATCCCACATT
GCCTTTAACCAGCTATAAACAAGAGCTGGAGGAACTGAAAATCAGGCTTAATTCTGCACAGAATTGTCTA
CCTTTCCAGAAAGCATCAGAAAAAGCATCTGAGAAAGCAGCTATGCTCTTTAGGCAGTATGTGCGAGACA
ATCTCTATGATCGCATCAGTACCCGTCCATTCTTGAATAACATTGAGAAGCGCTGGATTGCTTTCCAGAT
CCTGACAGCTGTGGACCAAGCACACAAATCTGGAGTTCGTCATGGGGACATCAAGACTGAGAATGTGATG
GTCACCAGTTGGAATTGGGTTCTTCTAACTGATTTTGCCAGTTTTAAGCCCACTTATCTTCCAGAAGACA
ACCCGGCAGATTTCAATTATTTCTTTGACACATCACGGAGGAGAACTTGCTATATTGCTCCTGAACGTTT
TGTTGATGGTGGGATGTTTGCCACTGAGTTAGAATATATGAGAGATCCTTCAACTCCGCTTGTAGACTTA
AATAGCAATCAGAGAACAAGAGGAGAGTTGAAGAGAGCAATGGACATCTTTTCAGCAGTTGTGTGATAGC
TGAGCTTTTTACAGAAGTGTACCATTATTTGATCTCTCTCAACTTTTGGCTTATAGAAATGGACATTTTT
TCCCTGA
