>Addgene plasmid #23488 | pDONR223-PIK3R4 Sequencing Result | analyzer sequence | sequence record 29322
CCAATAATGATTTTATTTTGACTGATAGTGACCTGTTCGTTGCAACAAATTGATGAGCAATGCTTTTTTA
TAATGCCAACTTTGTACAAAAAAGTTGGCACCATGGGAAATCAGCTTGCTGGCATTGCTCCCTCCCAGAT
CCTTTCTGTAGAGAGTTATTTTTCAGATATTCATGACTTTGAATATGATAAAAGCCTGGGGAGTACTCGG
TTTTTTAAAGTTGCTCGAGCCAAGCACCGAGAAGGCCTGGTCGTTGTGAAGGTTTTTGCAATTCAGGATC
CCACATTGCCTTTAACCAGCTATAAACAAGAGCTGGAGGAACTGAAAATCAGGCTTAATTCTGCACAGAA
TTGTCTACCTTTCCAGAAAGCATCAGAAAAAGCATCTGAGAAAGCAGCTATGCTCTTTAGGCAGTATGTG
CGAGACAATCTCTATGATCGCATCAGTACCCGTCCATTCTTGAATAACATTGAGAAGCGCTGGATTGCTT
TCCAGATCCTGACAGCTGTGGACCAAGCACACAAATCTGGAGTTCGTCATGGGGACATCAAGACTGAGAA
TGTGATGGTCACCAGTTGGAATTGGGTTCTTCTAACTGATTTTGCCAGTTTTAAGCCCACTTATCTTC
