>Addgene plasmid #23488 | pDONR223-PIK3R4 | analyzer sequence | sequence record 46914
TATCAGGCTGGGATGGCAATAATGATTTTATTTTGACTGATAGTGACCTGTTCGTTGCAACAAATTGATA
AGCAATGCTTTCTTATAATGCCAACTTTGTACAAGAAAGTTGGCAATTTCCACACCTTCACAATCCCATC
TCTAGAAGCAGTTACGATGAAGCCCTGTGTGGTCTGGAATGTGGCGACATCAGTGATGATGTCATGATGT
CCCACGGGCAGGGACTCTGGGCCCCTTCGAGGGGTGTCATCACTTGGTCCTACTTTCTGCTTATTCTGAA
TTTCCTGGACAACTTCAGTGCCTTCAATTATTTTCCTGTAGTAGGACACAGATGGGGAACTAGTACTTCC
TGCAACAACATAGGACCTTTCTGGGTAAGCCAAGTCCCAAAACCTTATTTTCATATCTGAGCCAGCTGTT
AGTAGGATAGGATTTCCATCTGCAGGACTACAGTAGATACCATGGACGCTATGAGGAGAAGGCTGTAATT
CAGAAAGTGGTGGTGCACTGCTGGCCCAGAGAGTAAATCTTCTGTCACCAGTCTCCATGTCCCACATGGA
CACTTCGTTGTTGCCCTGAACAGCTGCAATCACCCAGGACTGATACAGAGGGTGCATTGAGAGGCGTCTG
ATTCGAGCCCTGGAAGGATGACAGTGACTTGAAATTGGCAACTGGAACCTCATGTCCCAACAAGCCATGG
TACCACTGCTTGTACCAATGCAGAGCCAGCATTGGGTGGATGTCCACAGCAAAGGAAGTGATGAGGCCCG
AC
